>Addgene plasmid #31878 | pMito-LSSmKate1-N1 | depositor full sequence | sequence record 35986 | pMito-LSSmKate1-N1 sequence 4741 bps
TAGTTATTAATAGTAATCAATTACGGGGTCATTAGTTCATAGCCCATATATGGAGTTCCGCGTTACATAA
CTTACGGTAAATGGCCCGCCTGGCTGACCGCCCAACGACCCCCGCCCATTGACGTCAATAATGACGTATG
TTCCCATAGTAACGCCAATAGGGACTTTCCATTGACGTCAATGGGTGGAGTATTTACGGTAAACTGCCCA
CTTGGCAGTACATCAAGTGTATCATATGCCAAGTACGCCCCCTATTGACGTCAATGACGGTAAATGGCCC
GCCTGGCATTATGCCCAGTACATGACCTTATGGGACTTTCCTACTTGGCAGTACATCTACGTATTAGTCA
TCGCTATTACCATGGTGATGCGGTTTTGGCAGTACATCAATGGGCGTGGATAGCGGTTTGACTCACGGGG
ATTTCCAAGTCTCCACCCCATTGACGTCAATGGGAGTTTGTTTTGGCACCAAAATCAACGGGACTTTCCA
AAATGTCGTAACAACTCCGCCCCATTGACGCAAATGGGCGGTAGGCGTGTACGGTGGGAGGTCTATATAA
GCAGAGCTGGTTTAGTGAACCGTCAGATCCGCTAGCATGTCCGTCCTGACGCCGCTGCTGCTGCGGGGCT
TGACAGGCTCGGCCCGGCGGCTCCCAGTGCCGCGCGCCAAGATCCATTCGTTGGGGGATCCACCGGTCGC
CACCATGAGCGAGCTGATTAAGGAGAACATGCACATGAAGCTGTACATGGAAGGCACCGTGAACAACCAC
CACTTCAAGTGCACATCCGAGGGCGAAGGCAAGCCCTACGAGGGCACCCAGACCATGAGAATCAAGGTGG
TCGAGGGCGGCCCTCTACCCTTCGCCTTCGACATCTTGGCTACCAGCTTCATGTACGGCAGCTACACCTT
CATCAACCACACCCAGGGCATCCCCGACTTCTTTAAGCAGTCCTTCCCTGAGGGCTTCACATGGGAGAGA
GTCACCACATACGAAGACGGGGGCGTGCTGACCGCTACCCAGGACACCAGCCTCCAGGACGGTTGCCTCA
TCTACAACGTCAAGATCAGAGGGGTGAACTTCACATCCAACGGCCCTGTGATGCAGAAGAAAACACTCGG
CTGGGAGGCCGGGACCGAGATGCTGTACCCCGCTGACGGCGGCCTGGAAGGCAGAAGCGACGAGGCCCTG
AAGCTCGTGGGCGGGGGCCACCTGATCTGCAACTTGAAGAGCACATACAGATCCAAGAAACCCGCTAAGA
ATCTCAAGGTGCCCGGCGTCTACTATGTGGACCGAAGACTGGAAAGAATCAAGGAGGCCGACAAAGAGAC
CTACGTCGAGCAGCACGAGGTGGCTGTGGCCAGATACTGCGACCTCTCTAGCAAACTGGGGCACAAGCTT
AATTAAAGCGGCCGCGACTCTAGATCATAATCAGCCATACCACATTTGTAGAGGTTTTACTTGCTTTAAA
AAACCTCCCACACCTCCCCCTGAACCTGAAACATAAAATGAATGCAATTGTTGTTGTTAACTTGTTTATT
GCAGCTTATAATGGTTACAAATAAAGCAATAGCATCACAAATTTCACAAATAAAGCATTTTTTTCACTGC
ATTCTAGTTGTGGTTTGTCCAAACTCATCAATGTATCTTAAGGCGTAAATTGTAAGCGTTAATATTTTGT
TAAAATTCGCGTTAAATTTTTGTTAAATCAGCTCATTTTTTAACCAATAGGCCGAAATCGGCAAAATCCC
TTATAAATCAAAAGAATAGACCGAGATAGGGT
[37 nt withheld, positions 1783-1819]
AAAGAACGTGGACTCCAACGTCAAAGG
[49 nt withheld, positions 1847-1895]
T
[91 nt withheld, positions 1897-1987]
G
[124 nt withheld, positions 1989-2112]
CAGGTGGCACTTTTCGGGGAAATGTGCGCGGAACCCCTATTTGTTTATTTTTCTAAATACATTCAAATAT
GTATCCGCTCATGAGACAATAACCCTGATAAATGCTTCAATAATATTGAAAAAGGAAGAGTCCTGAGGCG
GAAAGAACCAGCTGTGGAATGTGTGTCAGTTAGGGTGTGGAAAGTCCCCAGGCTCCCCAGCAGGCAGAAG
TATGCAAAGCATGCATCTCAATTAGTCAGCAACCAGGTGTGGAAAGTCCCCAGGCTCCCCAGCAGGCAGA
AGTATGCAAAGCATGCATCTCAATTAGTCAGCAACCATAGTCCCGCCCCTAACTCCGCCCATCCCGCCCC
TAACTCCGCCCAGTTCCGCCCATTCTCCGCCCCATGGCTGACTAATTTTTTTTATTTATGCAGAGGCCGA
GGCCGCCTCGGCCTCTGAGCTATTCCAGAAGTAGTGAGGAGGCTTTTTTGGAGGCCTAGGCTTTTGCAAA
GATCGATCAAGAGACAGGATGAGGATCGTTTCGCATGATTGAACAAGATGGATTGCACGCAGGTTCTCCG
GCCGCTTGGGTGGAGAGGCTATTCGGCTATGACTGGGCACAACAGACAATCGGCTGCTCTGATGCCGCCG
TGTTCCGGCTGTCAGCGCAGGGGCGCCCGGTTCTTTTTGTCAAGACCGACCTGTCCGGTGCCCTGAATGA
ACTGCAAGACGAGGCAGCGCGGCTATCGTGGCTGGCCACGACGGGCGTTCCTTGCGCAGCTGTGCTCGAC
GTTGTCACTGAAGCGGGAAGGGACTGGCTGCTATTGGGCGAAGTGCCGGGGCAGGATCTCCTGTCATCTC
ACCTTGCTCCTGCCGAGAAAGTATCCATCATGGCTGATGCAATGCGGCGGCTGCATACGCTTGATCCGGC
TACCTGCCCATTCGACCACCAAGCGAAACATCGCATCGAGCGAGCACGTACTCGGATGGAAGCCGGTCTT
GTCGATCAGGATGATCTGGACGAAGAGCATCAGGGGCTCGCGCCAGCCGAACTGTTCGCCAGGCTCAAGG
CGAGCATGCCCGACGGCGAGGATCTCGTCGTGACCCATGGCGATGCCTGCTTGCCGAATATCATGGTGGA
AAATGGCCGCTTTTCTGGATTCATCGACTGTGGCCGGCTGGGTGTGGCGGACCGCTATCAGGACATAGCG
TTGGCTACCCGTGATATTGCTGAAGAGCTTGGCGGCGAATGGGCTGACCGCTTCCTCGTGCTTTACGGTA
TCGCCGCTCCCGATTCGCAGCGCATCGCCTTCTATCGCCTTCTTGACGAGTTCTTCTGAGCGGGACTCTG
GGGTTCGAAATGACCGACCAAGCGACGCCCAACCTGCCATCACGAGATTTCGATTCCACCGCCGCCTTCT
ATGAAAGGTTGGGCTTCGGAATCGTTTTCCGGGACGCCGGCTGGATGATCCTCCAGCGCGGGGATCTCAT
GCTGGAGTTCTTCGCCCACCCTAGGGGGAGGCTAACTGAAACACGGAAGGAGACAATACCGGAAGGAACC
CGCGCTATGACGGCAATAAAAAGACAGAATAAAACGCACGGTGTTGGGTCGTTTGTTCATAAACGCGGGG
TTCGGTCCCAGGGCTGGCACTCTGTCGATACCCCACCGAGACCCCATTGGGGCCAATACGCCCGCGTTTC
TTCCTTTTCCCCACCCCACCCCCCAAGTTCGGGTGAAGGCCCAGGGCTCGCAGCCAACGTCGGGGCGGCA
GGCCCTGCCATAGCCTCAGGTTACTCATATATACTTTAGATTGATTTAAAACTTCATTTTTAATTTAAAA
GGATCTAGGTGAAGATCCTTTTTGATAATCTCATGACCAAAATCCCTTAACGTGAGTTTTCGTTCCACTG
AGCGTCAGACCCCGTAGAAAAGATCAAAGGATCTTCTTGAGATCCTTTTTTTCTGCGCGTAATCTGCTGC
TTGCAAACAAAAAAACCACCGCTACCAGCGGTGGTTTGTTTGCCGGATCAAGAGCTACCAACTCTTTTTC
CGAAGGTAACTGGCTTCAGCAGAGCGCAGATACCAAATACTGTCCTTCTAGTGTAGCCGTAGTTAGGCCA
CCACTTCAAGAACTCTGTAGCACCGCCTACATACCTCGCTCTGCTAATCCTGTTACCAGTGGCTGCTGCC
AGTGGCGATAAGTCGTGTCTTACCGGGTTGGACTCAAGACGATAGTTACCGGATAAGGCGCAGCGGTCGG
GCTGAACGGGGGGTTCGTGCACACAGCCCAGCTTGGAGCGAACGACCTACACCGAACTGAGATACCTACA
GCGTGAGCTATGAGAAAGCGCCACGCTTCCCGAAGGGAGAAAGGCGGACAGGTATCCGGTAAGCGGCAGG
GTCGGAACAGGAGAGCGCACGAGGGAGCTTCCAGGGGGAAACGCCTGGTATCTTTATAGTCCTGTCGGGT
TTCGCCACCTCTGACTTGAGCGTCGATTTTTGTGATGCTCGTCAGGGGGGCGGAGCCTATGGAAAAACGC
CAGCAACGCGGCCTTTTTACGGTTCCTGGCCTTTTGCTGGCCTTTTGCTCACATGTTCTTTCCTGCGTTA
TCCCCTGATTCTGTGGATAACCGTATTACCGCCATGCAT
Features (pLannotate 1.2.2; 14 found; start..end, strand, type, name):
     61..364     +  enhancer       CMV enhancer: human cytomegalovirus immediate early enhancer
    365..568     +  promoter       CMV promoter: human cytomegalovirus (CMV) immediate early promoter
    597..671     +  CDS            COX8 presequence: mitochondrial presequence of human cytochrome c oxidase subunit VIII (Rizutto et al., 1989)
    705..1403    +  CDS            LSS-mKate1: LSS-mKate1 is a basic (constitutively fluorescent) long stokes shift fluorescent protein published in 2010, derived from Entacmaea quadricolor. It has very low acid sensitivity.
   1423..1506    +  CDS            large T antigen (fragment): large T antigen from SV40 (simian virus 40)
   1529..1650    +  polyA_signal   SV40 poly(A) signal: SV40 polyadenylation signal
   1684..2112    -  rep_origin     f1 ori (sequence partly withheld): f1 bacteriophage origin of replication; arrow indicates direction of (+) strand synthesis
   2139..2243    +  promoter       AmpR promoter: bla
   2245..2602    +  promoter       SV40 promoter: SV40 enhancer and early promoter
   2637..3431    +  CDS            NeoR/KanR: aminoglycoside phosphotransferase from Tn5; aph(3')-II (or nptII); confers resistance to neomycin, kanamycin, and G418 (Geneticin®)
   3452..3604    +  CDS            ble (fragment): BLE_KLEPN - Experimental evidence at protein level: Swiss-Prot protein existence level 1. Binding protein with a strong affinity to the bleomycin family of antibiotics. Binds to CL990; an antimitotic-antibiotic compound. From Klebsiella pneumoniae.
   3663..3710    +  polyA_signal   HSV TK poly(A) signal: herpes simplex virus thymidine kinase polyadenylation signal (Cole and Stacy, 1985)
   3801..3817    -  polyA_signal   bGH poly(A) signal (fragment): bovine growth hormone polyadenylation signal
   4039..4627    +  rep_origin     ori: high-copy-number ColE1/pMB1/pBR322/pUC origin of replication
