[The description below was written by a language model from this plasmid's Addgene catalogue record and pLannotate feature annotations shown in this document.]
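Description:
pMito-LSSmKate1-N1 is a mammalian expression plasmid built on the Clontech N1 backbone, in which a fluorescent protein sits downstream of the cloning site so that inserted sequences are fused to its N-terminus. It is a high-copy plasmid in E. coli, replicating from a ColE1/pUC-type origin, and it also carries an f1 phage origin. A single Tn5 aminoglycoside phosphotransferase (NeoR/KanR) gene serves both hosts. A bacterial bla-type promoter drives it for kanamycin selection in E. coli, and the adjacent SV40 enhancer/early promoter drives it for G418 selection of transfected mammalian cells, with an HSV TK polyadenylation signal terminating the transcript. The short large T antigen, ble and bGH poly(A) fragments in the feature table are partial matches, probably flanking-sequence remnants or annotation artefacts rather than functional elements.

The payload is driven by the human cytomegalovirus immediate early enhancer and promoter and ends at an SV40 polyadenylation signal. It consists of the mitochondrial presequence of human cytochrome c oxidase subunit VIII (COX8A), cloned between NheI and BamHI, placed upstream of the LSS-mKate1 coding sequence. The presequence directs import of the fusion into mitochondria. LSS-mKate1 is a monomeric red fluorescent protein with a large Stokes shift, derived from the Entacmaea quadricolor protein lineage. It differs from mKate by six substitutions (K69Y, P131T, S148G, M167E, T183S, M196V; EGFP-based numbering), and the annotation notes very low acid sensitivity. The construct serves as a mitochondrial marker for fluorescence imaging in mammalian cells. A large Stokes shift generally allows such a label to be combined with other fluorophores in multicolour experiments, though the record does not describe specific applications.
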