Addgene plasmid #31878: pMito-LSSmKate1-N1
Depositing lab: Vladislav Verkhusha. Depositing organization: Albert Einstein College of Medicine. Publication: Monomeric red fluorescent proteins with a large Stokes shift. Piatkevich KD, Hulit J, Subach OM, Wu B, Abdulla A, Segall JE, Verkhusha VV. Proc Natl Acad Sci U S A. 2010 Mar 23;107(12):5369-74. Epub 2010 Mar 8. 10.1073/pnas.0914365107 PubMed 20212155.
Backbone
  Vector backbone: N1
  Backbone manufacturer: Clontech
  Backbone size w/o insert (bp): 4646
  Modifications to backbone: LSS-mKate1 insert
  Vector type: Mammalian Expression
  Selectable markers: Neomycin (select with G418)
Growth in bacteria
  Bacterial resistance: Kanamycin, 50 μg/mL
  Growth temperature: 37°C
  Growth strain: DH5alpha
  Copy number: High Copy
Gene/Insert
  Gene/Insert name: human cytochrome C oxidase subunit VIII
  Species: H. sapiens (human)
  Insert size (bp): 95
  Mutation: K69Y/P131T/S148G/M167E/T183S/M196V compared to mKate but numbering is relative to EGFP
  Entrez Gene: COX8A (a.k.a. COX, COX8, COX8-2, COX8L, MC4DN15, VIII, VIII-L)
  Cloning method: Restriction Enzyme; 5′ cloning site NheI (not destroyed); 3′ cloning site BamHI (not destroyed)
  Sequencing primers: 5′ ggtaggcgtgtacggtgggag
Terms and licenses: Academic/Nonprofit Terms; Industry Terms: Not Available to Industry
How to cite: pMito-LSSmKate1-N1 was a gift from Vladislav Verkhusha (Addgene plasmid # 31878 ; http://n2t.net/addgene:31878 ; RRID:Addgene_31878)
