>Addgene plasmid #31878 | pMito-LSSmKate1-N1 | addgene partial sequence | sequence record 37458 | CMV-F
CCGTCAGATCCGCTAGCATGTCCGTCCTGACGCCGCTGCTGCTGCGGGGCTTGACAGGCTCGGCCCGGCG
GCTCCCAGTGCCGCGCGCCAAGATCCATTCGTTGGGGGATCCACCGGTCGCCACCATGAGCGAGCTGATT
AAGGAGAACATGCACATGAAGCTGTACATGGAAGGCACCGTGAACAACCACCACTTCAAGTGCACATCCG
AGGGCGAAGGCAAGCCCTACGAGGGCACCCAGACCATGAGAATCAAGGTGGTCGAGGGCGGCCCTCTACC
CTTCGCCTTCGACATCTTGGCTACCAGCTTCATGTACGGCAGCTACACCTTCATCAACCACACCCAGGGC
ATCCCCGACTTCTTTAAGCAGTCCTTCCCTGAGGGCTTCACATGGGAGAGAGTCACCACATACGAAGACG
GGGGCGTGCTGACCGCTACCCAGGACACCAGCCTCCAGGACGGTTGCCTCATCTACAACGTCAAGATCAG
AGGGGTGAACTTCACATCCAACGGCCCTGTGATGCAGAAGAAAACACTCGGCTGGGAGGCCGGGACCGAG
ATGCTGTACCCCGCTGACGGCGGCCTGGAAGGCAGAAGCGACGAGGCCCTGAAGCTCGTGGGCGGGGGCC
ACCTGATCTGCAACTTGAAGAGCACATACAGATCCAAGAAACCCGCTAAGAATCTCAAGGTGCCCGGCGT
CTACTATGTGGACCGAAGACTGGAAAGAATCAAGGAGGCCGACAAAGAGACCTACGTCGAGCAGCACGAG
GTGGCTGTGGCCAGATACTGCGACCTCCCTAGCAAACTGGGGCACAAGCTTAATTAAAGCGGCCGCGACT
CTAGATCATAATCAGCCATACCACATTTGTAGA
